>Addgene plasmid #223128 | pCMV-T7-TadCBEd-SpCas9(LWRYEK)-P2A-EGFP (BKS1022) | addgene full sequence | sequence record 447696 | Addgene NGS Result
TGCGCGAGCAAAATTTAAGCTACAACAAGGCAAGGCTTGACCGACAATTGCATGAAGAATCTGCTTAGGG
TTAGGCGTTTTGCGCTGCTTCGCGATGTACGGGCCAGATATACGCGTTGACATTGATTATTGACTAGTTA
TTAATAGTAATCAATTACGGGGTCATTAGTTCATAGCCCATATATGGAGTTCCGCGTTACATAACTTACG
GTAAATGGCCCGCCTGGCTGACCGCCCAACGACCCCCGCCCATTGACGTCAATAATGACGTATGTTCCCA
TAGTAACGCCAATAGGGACTTTCCATTGACGTCAATGGGTGGAGTATTTACGGTAAACTGCCCACTTGGC
AGTACATCAAGTGTATCATATGCCAAGTACGCCCCCTATTGACGTCAATGACGGTAAATGGCCCGCCTGG
CATTATGCCCAGTACATGACCTTATGGGACTTTCCTACTTGGCAGTACATCTACGTATTAGTCATCGCTA
TTACCATGGTGATGCGGTTTTGGCAGTACATCAATGGGCGTGGATAGCGGTTTGACTCACGGGGATTTCC
AAGTCTCCACCCCATTGACGTCAATGGGAGTTTGTTTTGGCACCAAAATCAACGGGACTTTCCAAAATGT
CGTAACAACTCCGCCCCATTGACGCAAATGGGCGGTAGGCGTGTACGGTGGGAGGTCTATATAAGCAGAG
CTGGTTTAGTGAACCGTCAGATCCGCTAGAGATCCGCGGCCGCTAATACGACTCACTATAGGGAGAGCCG
CCACCATGAAACGGACAGCCGACGGAAGCGAGTTCGAGTCACCAAAGAAGAAGCGGAAAGTCTCTGAGGT
GGAGTTTTCCCACGAGTACTGGATGAGACATGCCCTGACCCTGGCCAAGAGGGCACGCGATGAGAGGAAG
GCCCCTGTGGGAGCCGTGCTGGTGCTGAACAATAGAGTGATCGGCGAGGGCTGGAACAGAGCCATCGGCC
TGCACGACCCAACAGCCCATGCCGAAATTATCGCCCTGAGACAGGGCGGCCTGGTCATGCAGAACTACAG
ACTGATTGACGCCACCCTGTACGTGACATTCGAGCCTTGCGTGATGTGCGCCGGCGCCATGATCAACTCT
AGGATCGGCCGCGTGGTGTTTGGCGTGAGGAACAGCAAAAGAGGCGCCGCAGGCTCCCTGATGAACGTGC
TGAACTACCCCGGCATGAATCACCGCGTCGAAATTACCGAGGGAATCCTGGCAGATGAATGTGCCGCCCT
GCTGTGCGATTTCTACCGGATGCCTAGACAGGTGTTCAATGCTCAGAAGAAGGCCCAGAGCTCCATCAAC
TCCGGAGGATCTAGCGGAGGCTCCTCTGGCTCTGAGACACCTGGCACAAGCGAGAGCGCAACACCTGAAA
GCAGCGGGGGCAGCAGCGGGGGGTCAGACAAGAAGTACAGCATCGGCCTGGCCATCGGCACCAACTCTGT
GGGCTGGGCCGTGATCACCGACGAGTACAAGGTGCCCAGCAAGAAATTCAAGGTGCTGGGCAACACCGAC
CGGCACAGCATCAAGAAGAACCTGATCGGAGCCCTGCTGTTCGACAGCGGCGAAACAGCCGAGGCCACCC
GGCTGAAGAGAACCGCCAGAAGAAGATACACCAGACGGAAGAACCGGATCTGCTATCTGCAAGAGATCTT
CAGCAACGAGATGGCCAAGGTGGACGACAGCTTCTTCCACAGACTGGAAGAGTCCTTCCTGGTGGAAGAG
GATAAGAAGCACGAGCGGCACCCCATCTTCGGCAACATCGTGGACGAGGTGGCCTACCACGAGAAGTACC
CCACCATCTACCACCTGAGAAAGAAACTGGTGGACAGCACCGACAAGGCCGACCTGCGGCTGATCTATCT
GGCCCTGGCCCACATGATCAAGTTCCGGGGCCACTTCCTGATCGAGGGCGACCTGAACCCCGACAACAGC
GACGTGGACAAGCTGTTCATCCAGCTGGTGCAGACCTACAACCAGCTGTTCGAGGAAAACCCCATCAACG
CCAGCGGCGTGGACGCCAAGGCCATCCTGTCTGCCAGACTGAGCAAGAGCAGACGGCTGGAAAATCTGAT
CGCCCAGCTGCCCGGCGAGAAGAAGAATGGCCTGTTCGGAAACCTGATTGCCCTGAGCCTGGGCCTGACC
CCCAACTTCAAGAGCAACTTCGACCTGGCCGAGGATGCCAAACTGCAGCTGAGCAAGGACACCTACGACG
ACGACCTGGACAACCTGCTGGCCCAGATCGGCGACCAGTACGCCGACCTGTTTCTGGCCGCCAAGAACCT
GTCCGACGCCATCCTGCTGAGCGACATCCTGAGAGTGAACACCGAGATCACCAAGGCCCCCCTGAGCGCC
TCTATGATCAAGAGATACGACGAGCACCACCAGGACCTGACCCTGCTGAAAGCTCTCGTGCGGCAGCAGC
TGCCTGAGAAGTACAAAGAGATTTTCTTCGACCAGAGCAAGAACGGCTACGCCGGCTACATTGACGGCGG
AGCCAGCCAGGAAGAGTTCTACAAGTTCATCAAGCCCATCCTGGAAAAGATGGACGGCACCGAGGAACTG
CTCGTGAAGCTGAACAGAGAGGACCTGCTGCGGAAGCAGCGGACCTTCGACAACGGCAGCATCCCCCACC
AGATCCACCTGGGAGAGCTGCACGCCATTCTGCGGCGGCAGGAAGATTTTTACCCATTCCTGAAGGACAA
CCGGGAAAAGATCGAGAAGATCCTGACCTTCCGCATCCCCTACTACGTGGGCCCTCTGGCCAGGGGAAAC
AGCAGATTCGCCTGGATGACCAGAAAGAGCGAGGAAACCATCACCCCCTGGAACTTCGAGGAAGTGGTGG
ACAAGGGCGCTTCCGCCCAGAGCTTCATCGAGCGGATGACCAACTTCGATAAGAACCTGCCCAACGAGAA
GGTGCTGCCCAAGCACAGCCTGCTGTACGAGTACTTCACCGTGTATAACGAGCTGACCAAAGTGAAATAC
GTGACCGAGGGAATGAGAAAGCCCGCCTTCCTGAGCGGCGAGCAGAAAAAGGCCATCGTGGACCTGCTGT
TCAAGACCAACCGGAAAGTGACCGTGAAGCAGCTGAAAGAGGACTACTTCAAGAAAATCGAGTGCTTCGA
CTCCGTGGAAATCTCCGGCGTGGAAGATCGGTTCAACGCCTCCCTGGGCACATACCACGATCTGCTGAAA
ATTATCAAGGACAAGGACTTCCTGGACAATGAGGAAAACGAGGACATTCTGGAAGATATCGTGCTGACCC
TGACACTGTTTGAGGACAGAGAGATGATCGAGGAACGGCTGAAAACCTATGCCCACCTGTTCGACGACAA
AGTGATGAAGCAGCTGAAGCGGCGGAGATACACCGGCTGGGGCAGGCTGAGCCGGAAGCTGATCAACGGC
ATCCGGGACAAGCAGTCCGGCAAGACAATCCTGGATTTCCTGAAGTCCGACGGCTTCGCCAACAGAAACT
TCATGCAGCTGATCCACGACGACAGCCTGACCTTTAAAGAGGACATCCAGAAAGCCCAGGTGTCCGGCCA
GGGCGATAGCCTGCACGAGCACATTGCCAATCTGGCCGGCAGCCCCGCCATTAAGAAGGGCATCCTGCAG
ACAGTGAAGGTGGTGGACGAGCTCGTGAAAGTGATGGGCCGGCACAAGCCCGAGAACATCGTGATCGAAA
TGGCCAGAGAGAACCAGACCACCCAGAAGGGACAGAAGAACAGCCGCGAGAGAATGAAGCGGATCGAAGA
GGGCATCAAAGAGCTGGGCAGCCAGATCCTGAAAGAACACCCCGTGGAAAACACCCAGCTGCAGAACGAG
AAGCTGTACCTGTACTACCTGCAGAATGGGCGGGATATGTACGTGGACCAGGAACTGGACATCAACCGGC
TGTCCGACTACGATGTGGACCATATCGTGCCTCAGAGCTTTCTGAAGGACGACTCCATCGACAACAAGGT
GCTGACCAGAAGCGACAAGAACCGGGGCAAGAGCGACAACGTGCCCTCCGAAGAGGTCGTGAAGAAGATG
AAGAACTACTGGCGGCAGCTGCTGAACGCCAAGCTGATTACCCAGAGAAAGTTCGACAATCTGACCAAGG
CCGAGAGAGGCGGCCTGAGCGAACTGGATAAGGCCGGCTTCATCAAGAGACAGCTGGTGGAAACCCGGCA
GATCACAAAGCACGTGGCACAGATCCTGGACTCCCGGATGAACACTAAGTACGACGAGAATGACAAGCTG
ATCCGGGAAGTGAAAGTGATCACCCTGAAGTCCAAGCTGGTGTCCGATTTCCGGAAGGATTTCCAGTTTT
ACAAAGTGCGCGAGATCAACAACTACCACCACGCCCACGACGCCTACCTGAACGCCGTCGTGGGAACCGC
CCTGATCAAAAAGTACCCTAAGCTGGAAAGCGAGTTCGTGTACGGCGACTACAAGGTGTACGACGTGCGG
AAGATGATCGCCAAGAGCGAGCAGGAAATCGGCAAGGCTACCGCCAAGTACTTCTTCTACAGCAACATCA
TGAACTTTTTCAAGACCGAGATTACCCTGGCCAACGGCGAGATCCGGAAGCGGCCTCTGATCGAGACAAA
CGGCGAAACCGGGGAGATCGTGTGGGATAAGGGCCGGGATTTTGCCACCGTGCGGAAAGTGCTGAGCATG
CCCCAAGTGAATATCGTGAAAAAGACCGAGGTGCAGACAGGCGGCTTCAGCAAAGAGTCTATCCTGCCCA
AGAGGAACAGCGATAAGCTGATCGCCAGAAAGAAGGACTGGGACCCTAAGAAGTACGGCGGCTTCCTGTG
GCCCACCGTGGCCTATTCTGTGCTGGTGGTGGCCAAAGTGGAAAAGGGCAAGTCCAAGAAACTGAAGAGT
GTGAAAGAGCTGCTGGGGATCACCATCATGGAAAGAAGCAGCTTCGAGAAGAATCCCATCGACTTTCTGG
AAGCCAAGGGCTACAAAGAAGTGAAAAAGGACCTGATCATCAAGCTGCCTAAGTACTCCCTGTTCGAGCT
GGAAAACGGCCGGAAGAGAATGCTGGCCTCTGCCAGATACCTGCAGAAGGGAAACGAACTGGCCCTGCCC
TCCAAATATGTGAACTTCCTGTACCTGGCCAGCCACTATGAGAAGCTGAAGGGCTCCCCCGAGGATAATG
AGCAGAAACAGCTGTTTGTGGAACAGCACAAGCACTACCTGGACGAGATCATCGAGCAGATCAGCGAGTT
CTCCAAGAGAGTGATCCTGGCCGACGCTAATCTGGACAAAGTGCTGTCCGCCTACAACAAGCACCGGGAT
AAGCCCATCAGAGAGCAGGCCGAGAATATCATCCACCTGTTTACCCTGACCAATCTGGGAGCCCCTGCCG
CCTTCAAGTACTTTGACACCACCATCGACCGGAAGGAGTACAAGAGCACCAAAGAGGTGCTGGACGCCAC
CCTGATCCACCAGAGCATCACCGGCCTGTACGAGACACGGATCGACCTGTCTCAGCTGGGAGGTGACAGC
GGCGGGAGCGGCGGGAGCGGGGGGAGCACTAATCTGAGCGACATCATTGAGAAGGAGACTGGGAAACAGC
TGGTCATTCAGGAGTCCATCCTGATGCTGCCTGAGGAGGTGGAGGAAGTGATCGGCAACAAGCCAGAGTC
TGACATCCTGGTGCACACCGCCTACGACGAGTCCACAGATGAGAATGTGATGCTGCTGACCTCTGACGCC
CCCGAGTATAAGCCTTGGGCCCTGGTCATCCAGGATTCTAACGGCGAGAATAAGATCAAGATGCTGAGCG
GAGGATCCGGAGGATCTGGAGGCAGCACCAACCTGTCTGACATCATCGAGAAGGAGACAGGCAAGCAGCT
GGTCATCCAGGAGAGCATCCTGATGCTGCCCGAAGAAGTCGAAGAAGTGATCGGAAACAAGCCTGAGAGC
GATATCCTGGTCCATACCGCCTACGACGAGAGTACCGACGAAAATGTGATGCTGCTGACATCCGACGCCC
CAGAGTATAAGCCCTGGGCTCTGGTCATCCAGGATTCCAACGGAGAGAACAAAATCAAAATGCTGTCTGG
CGGCTCAAAAAGAACCGCCGACGGCAGCGAATTCGAGCCCAAGAAGAAGAGGAAAGTCGGAAGCGGAGCT
ACTAACTTCAGCCTGCTGAAGCAGGCTGGAGACGTGGAGGAGAACCCTGGACCTATGGTGAGCAAGGGCG
AGGAGCTGTTCACCGGGGTGGTGCCCATCCTGGTCGAGCTGGACGGCGACGTAAACGGCCACAAGTTCAG
CGTGTCCGGCGAGGGCGAGGGCGATGCCACCTACGGCAAGCTGACCCTGAAGTTCATCTGCACCACCGGC
AAGCTGCCCGTGCCCTGGCCCACCCTCGTGACCACCCTGACCTATGGAGTGCAGTGCTTCAGCCGCTACC
CCGACCACATGAAGCAGCACGACTTCTTCAAGTCCGCCATGCCCGAAGGCTACGTCCAGGAGCGCACCAT
CTTCTTCAAGGACGACGGCAACTACAAGACCCGCGCCGAGGTGAAGTTCGAGGGCGACACCCTGGTGAAC
CGCATCGAGCTGAAGGGCATCGACTTCAAGGAGGACGGCAACATCCTGGGGCACAAGCTGGAGTACAACT
ACAACAGCCACAACGTCTATATCATGGCCGACAAGCAGAAGAACGGCATCAAGGTGAACTTCAAGATCCG
CCACAACATCGAGGACGGCAGCGTGCAGCTCGCCGACCACTACCAGCAGAACACCCCCATCGGCGACGGC
CCCGTGCTGCTGCCCGACAACCACTACCTGAGCACCCAGTCCGCCCTGAGCAAAGACCCCAACGAGAAGC
GCGATCACATGGTCCTGCTGGAGTTCGTGACCGCCGCCGGGATCACTCTCGGCATGGACGAGCTGTACAA
GTCTGGTGGTTCTCCCAAGAAGAAGAGGAAAGTCTAACCGGTCATCATCACCATCACCATTGAGTTTAAA
CCCGCTGATCAGCCTCGACTGTGCCTTCTAGTTGCCAGCCATCTGTTGTTTGCCCCTCCCCCGTGCCTTC
CTTGACCCTGGAAGGTGCCACTCCCACTGTCCTTTCCTAATAAAATGAGGAAATTGCATCGCATTGTCTG
AGTAGGTGTCATTCTATTCTGGGGGGTGGGGTGGGGCAGGACAGCAAGGGGGAGGATTGGGAAGACAATA
GCAGGCATGCTGGGGATGCGGTGGGCTCTATGGCTTCTGAGGCGGAAAGAACCAGCTGGGGCTCGATACC
GTCGACCTCTAGCTAGAGCTTGGCGTAATCATGGTCATAGCTGTTTCCTGTGTGAAATTGTTATCCGCTC
ACAATTCCACACAACATACGAGCCGGAAGCATAAAGTGTAAAGCCTAGGGTGCCTAATGAGTGAGCTAAC
TCACATTAATTGCGTTGCGCTCACTGCCCGCTTTCCAGTCGGGAAACCTGTCGTGCCAGCTGCATTAATG
AATCGGCCAACGCGCGGGGAGAGGCGGTTTGCGTATTGGGCGCTCTTCCGCTTCCTCGCTCACTGACTCG
CTGCGCTCGGTCGTTCGGCTGCGGCGAGCGGTATCAGCTCACTCAAAGGCGGTAATACGGTTATCCACAG
AATCAGGGGATAACGCAGGAAAGAACATGTGAGCAAAAGGCCAGCAAAAGGCCAGGAACCGTAAAAAGGC
CGCGTTGCTGGCGTTTTTCCATAGGCTCCGCCCCCCTGACGAGCATCACAAAAATCGACGCTCAAGTCAG
AGGTGGCGAAACCCGACAGGACTATAAAGATACCAGGCGTTTCCCCCTGGAAGCTCCCTCGTGCGCTCTC
CTGTTCCGACCCTGCCGCTTACCGGATACCTGTCCGCCTTTCTCCCTTCGGGAAGCGTGGCGCTTTCTCA
TAGCTCACGCTGTAGGTATCTCAGTTCGGTGTAGGTCGTTCGCTCCAAGCTGGGCTGTGTGCACGAACCC
CCCGTTCAGCCCGACCGCTGCGCCTTATCCGGTAACTATCGTCTTGAGTCCAACCCGGTAAGACACGACT
TATCGCCACTGGCAGCAGCCACTGGTAACAGGATTAGCAGAGCGAGGTATGTAGGCGGTGCTACAGAGTT
CTTGAAGTGGTGGCCTAACTACGGCTACACTAGAAGAACAGTATTTGGTATCTGCGCTCTGCTGAAGCCA
GTTACCTTCGGAAAAAGAGTTGGTAGCTCTTGATCCGGCAAACAAACCACCGCTGGTAGCGGTGGTTTTT
TTGTTTGCAAGCAGCAGATTACGCGCAGAAAAAAAGGATCTCAAGAAGATCCTTTGATCTTTTCTACGGG
GTCTGACACTCAGTGGAACGAAAACTCACGTTAAGGGATTTTGGTCATGAGATTATCAAAAAGGATCTTC
ACCTAGATCCTTTTAAATTAAAAATGAAGTTTTAAATCAATCTAAAGTATATATGAGTAAACTTGGTCTG
ACAGTTACCAATGCTTAATCAGTGAGGCACCTATCTCAGCGATCTGTCTATTTCGTTCATCCATAGTTGC
CTGACTCCCCGTCGTGTAGATAACTACGATACGGGAGGGCTTACCATCTGGCCCCAGTGCTGCAATGATA
CCGCGAGACCCACGCTCACCGGCTCCAGATTTATCAGCAATAAACCAGCCAGCCGGAAGGGCCGAGCGCA
GAAGTGGTCCTGCAACTTTATCCGCCTCCATCCAGTCTATTAATTGTTGCCGGGAAGCTAGAGTAAGTAG
TTCGCCAGTTAATAGTTTGCGCAACGTTGTTGCCATTGCTACAGGCATCGTGGTGTCACGCTCGTCGTTT
GGTATGGCTTCATTCAGCTCCGGTTCCCAACGATCAAGGCGAGTTACATGATCCCCCATGTTGTGCAAAA
AAGCGGTTAGCTCCTTCGGTCCTCCGATCGTTGTCAGAAGTAAGTTGGCCGCAGTGTTATCACTCATGGT
TATGGCAGCACTGCATAATTCTCTTACTGTCATGCCATCCGTAAGATGCTTTTCTGTGACTGGTGAGTAC
TCAACCAAGTCATTCTGAGAATAGTGTATGCGGCGACCGAGTTGCTCTTGCCCGGCGTCAATACGGGATA
ATACCGCGCCACATAGCAGAACTTTAAAAGTGCTCATCATTGGAAAACGTTCTTCGGGGCGAAAACTCTC
AAGGATCTTACCGCTGTTGAGATCCAGTTCGATGTAACCCACTCGTGCACCCAACTGATCTTCAGCATCT
TTTACTTTCACCAGCGTTTCTGGGTGAGCAAAAACAGGAAGGCAAAATGCCGCAAAAAAGGGAATAAGGG
CGACACGGAAATGTTGAATACTCATACTCTTCCTTTTTCAATATTATTGAAGCATTTATCAGGGTTATTG
TCTCATGAGCGGATACATATTTGAATGTATTTAGAAAAATAAACAAATAGGGGTTCCGCGCACATTTCCC
CGAAAAGTGCCACCTGACGTCGACGGATCGGGAGATCGATCTCCCGATCCCCTAGGGTCGACTCTCAGTA
CAATCTGCTCTGATGCCGCATAGTTAAGCCAGTATCTGCTCCCTGCTTGTGTGTTGGAGGTCGCTGAGTA
G
Features (pLannotate 1.2.2; 19 found; start..end, strand, type, name):
    119..498     +  enhancer       CMV enhancer: human cytomegalovirus immediate early enhancer
    499..702     +  promoter       CMV promoter: human cytomegalovirus (CMV) immediate early promoter
    744..762     +  promoter       T7 promoter: promoter for bacteriophage T7 RNA polymerase
    833..1324    +  CDS            tadA: TADA_ECOLI - Also known as yfhC. Experimental evidence at protein level: Swiss-Prot protein existence level 1. Catalyzes the deamination of adenosine to inosine at the wobble position 34 of tRNA(Arg2). Essential for cell viability. From Escherichia coli (strain K12).
   1427..3028    +  CDS            dCas9(N): N-terminal portion of catalytically inactive Streptococcus pyogenes dCas9 carrying the D10A mutation (Zetsche et al., 2015)
   3029..5523    +  CDS            Cas9(C) (fragment): C-terminal portion of Streptococcus pyogenes Cas9 (Zetsche et al., 2015)
   5837..6085    +  CDS            UGI: UNGI_BPPB2 - Experimental evidence at protein level: Swiss-Prot protein existence level 1. This protein binds specifically and reversibly to the host uracil-DNA glycosylase, preventing removal of uracil residues from PBS2 DNA by the host uracil-excision repair system. From Bacillus phage PBS2 (Bacteriophage PBS2).
   6215..6931    +  CDS            EGFP: EGFP is a basic (constitutively fluorescent) green fluorescent protein published in 1996, derived from Aequorea victoria. It is reported to be a rapidly-maturing weak dimer with moderate acid sensitivity.
   7019..7243    +  polyA_signal   bGH poly(A) signal: bovine growth hormone polyadenylation signal
   7247..7268    +  promoter       SV40 promoter (fragment): SV40 enhancer and early promoter
   7273..7289    +  misc_feature   MCS (fragment): pBluescript multiple cloning site
   7338..7354    -  protein_bind   lac operator: The lac repressor binds to the lac operator to inhibit transcription in E. coli. This inhibition can be relieved by adding lactose or isopropyl-β-D-thiogalactopyranoside (IPTG). lac repressor encoded by lacI
   7362..7392    -  promoter       lac promoter: promoter for the E. coli lac operon
   7407..7428    -  protein_bind   CAP binding site: CAP binding activates transcription in the presence of cAMP. E. coli catabolite activator protein
   7441..7533    -  CDS            lacI (fragment): lac repressor; lacI; The lac repressor binds to the lac operator to inhibit transcription in E. coli. This inhibition can be relieved by adding lactose or isopropyl-β-D-thiogalactopyranoside (IPTG).
   7716..8304    -  rep_origin     ori: high-copy-number ColE1/pMB1/pBR322/pUC origin of replication
   8475..9335    -  CDS            AmpR: β-lactamase; bla; confers resistance to ampicillin, carbenicillin, and related antibiotics
   9336..9440    -  promoter       AmpR promoter: bla
   9511..9555    -  misc_feature   bom (fragment): basis of mobility region from pBR322
