[The description below was written by a language model from this plasmid's Addgene catalogue record and pLannotate feature annotations shown in this document.]
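Description:
pCMV-T7-TadCBEd-SpCas9(LWRYEK)-P2A-EGFP (BKS1022) is a 9.6 kb mammalian expression and CRISPR plasmid built on the pCMV_ABEmax_P2A_GFP backbone. It encodes a cytosine base editor carrying an engineered SpCas9 PAM-variant. In E. coli it is maintained at high copy through a ColE1/pUC-type origin and selected with ampicillin via the β-lactamase gene. Short remnants of lac regulatory elements, an SV40 promoter fragment and a bom fragment are also annotated in the backbone and appear to be vestigial.

The payload is a single human codon-optimized synthetic open reading frame. It sits downstream of the CMV enhancer/promoter for expression in human cells, and a T7 promoter lies just upstream of the coding sequence, allowing in vitro transcription of editor mRNA. A bGH polyadenylation signal terminates the transcript. The fusion reads BPNLS–TadA-CDd–nSpCas9–2xUGI–BPNLS–P2A–EGFP. TadA-CDd is a derivative of the E. coli tRNA adenosine deaminase TadA evolved to deaminate cytosine, which is why the annotation tool labels it simply as tadA. The Cas9 is a D10A nickase with substitutions D1135L, S1136W, G1218R, E1219Y, R1335E and T1337K in the PAM-interacting region, giving the "LWRYEK" variant. The uracil glycosylase inhibitor domains block excision of the uracil intermediate, favouring C-to-T outcomes. The record specifies two UGI copies, although the automated table annotates only one. The P2A peptide releases EGFP as a separate protein, so transfected cells can be identified or sorted by fluorescence.

No guide RNA cassette is annotated, so the sgRNA must be supplied separately. The plasmid comes from work on customizing Cas9 PAM specificity through scalable engineering and machine learning, and is suited to testing cytosine base editing at sites recognized by this variant. The record does not state its PAM preference.
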