Addgene plasmid #223128: pCMV-T7-TadCBEd-SpCas9(LWRYEK)-P2A-EGFP (BKS1022)
Purpose: pCMV and pT7 Human expression plasmid for TadCBEd using SpCas9 CBE enzyme with LWRYEK amino acids at positions 1135,1136,1218,1219,1335,T1337 with C-term BPNLS-P2A-EGFP
Depositing lab: Benjamin Kleinstiver. Depositing organization: Massachusetts General Hospital. Publication: Custom CRISPR-Cas9 PAM variants via scalable engineering and machine learning. Silverstein RA, Kim N, Kroell AS, Walton RT, Delano J, Butcher RM, Pacesa M, Smith BK, Christie KA, Ha LL, Meis RJ, Clark AB, Spinner AD, Lazzarotto CR, Li Y, Matsubara A, Urbina EO, Dahl GA, Correia BE, Marks DS, Tsai SQ, Pinello L, De Ravin SS, Liu Q, Kleinstiver BP. Nature. 2025 Apr 22. doi: 10.1038/s41586-025-09021-y. PubMed 40262634.
Backbone
  Vector backbone: pCMV_ABEmax_P2A_GFP
  Backbone manufacturer: David Liu, Addgene plasmid #112101
  Vector type: Mammalian Expression, CRISPR
Growth in bacteria
  Bacterial resistance: Ampicillin, 100 μg/mL
  Growth temperature: 37°C
  Growth strain: DH5alpha
  Copy number: High Copy
Gene/Insert
  Gene/Insert name: human codon optimized TadA-CDd-SpCas9(LWRYEK)-2xUGI-P2A-EGFP (alt names: BKS1022; TadCBEd-SpCas9(LWRYEK))
  Species: Synthetic
  Mutation: TadA-CDd mutations; nSpCas9(D10A/LWRYEK)=D1135L, S1136W, G1218R, E1219Y, R1335E, T1337K
  Promoter: CMV and T7
  Tag / fusion protein: BPNLS-TadA-CDd (N terminal on insert); 2xUGI-BPNLS-P2A-EGFP (C terminal on insert)
  Cloning method: Gibson Cloning
  Sequencing primers: 5′ oBK6928-CCAAGTCTCCACCCCATTGACG; 3′ oBK219-GGGAGTGGCACCTTCCAGGGTC
Terms and licenses: Academic/Nonprofit Terms; Industry Terms: Not Available to Industry
How to cite: pCMV-T7-TadCBEd-SpCas9(LWRYEK)-P2A-EGFP (BKS1022) was a gift from Benjamin Kleinstiver (Addgene plasmid # 223128 ; http://n2t.net/addgene:223128 ; RRID:Addgene_223128)
